Addgene plasmid #27328: FC858
Depositing lab: Fred Cross. Depositing organization: Rockefeller University. Publication: Efficient and rapid exact gene replacement without selection. Cross FR, Pecani K. Yeast. 2011 Feb . 28(2):167-79. 10.1002/yea.1822 PubMed 21246629.
Backbone
  Vector backbone: RS406
  Backbone size w/o insert (bp): 4384
  Vector type: Yeast Expression
  Selectable markers: URA3
Growth in bacteria
  Bacterial resistance: Ampicillin, 100 μg/mL
  Growth temperature: 37°C
  Growth strain: DH5alpha
  Copy number: Unknown
Gene/Insert
  Gene/Insert name: CDH1 (alt name: RS406-CDH1-m11-HOcs)
  Species: S. cerevisiae (budding yeast)
  Mutation: 11 Phosphorylation site point mutations: T12A S16A S42A T157A S169A T173A T176A S227A S239A S418A S436A
  Entrez Gene: CDH1 (a.k.a. YGL003C, HCT1)
  Cloning method: Restriction Enzyme; 5′ cloning site SmaI (unknown if destroyed); 3′ cloning site BamHI (unknown if destroyed)
  Sequencing primers: 5′ n/a
Terms and licenses: Academic/Nonprofit Terms; Industry Terms: Not Available to Industry
How to cite: FC858 was a gift from Fred Cross (Addgene plasmid # 27328 ; http://n2t.net/addgene:27328 ; RRID:Addgene_27328)
