[The description below was written by a language model from this plasmid's Addgene catalogue record and pLannotate feature annotations shown in this document.]
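Description:
FC858 is a yeast integrating plasmid built on the RS406 (pRS406-type) backbone, carrying a mutant allele of the Saccharomyces cerevisiae CDH1 gene (also called HCT1) together with an HO endonuclease cut site, as its alternative name RS406-CDH1-m11-HOcs indicates. It is maintained in E. coli through a high-copy ColE1/pUC-type origin and ampicillin resistance (bla), and it also carries an f1 origin. No yeast replication origin or centromere appears in the feature table, consistent with an integrative vector. Selection in yeast relies on URA3 with its own promoter, a marker that can also be counterselected with 5-fluoroorotic acid.

The insert, cloned between SmaI and BamHI in the pBluescript-derived polylinker flanked by T3 and T7 promoters, encodes Cdh1, an activator of the anaphase-promoting complex/cyclosome that targets substrates such as B-type cyclins for ubiquitination in telophase and G1. The m11 allele has eleven phosphorylation sites changed to alanine (T12A, S16A, S42A, T157A, S169A, T173A, T176A, S227A, S239A, S418A, S436A). Upstream of the coding region the annotation detects a fragment of the ERP6 gene on the opposite strand, suggesting that genomic flanking sequence was included. No heterologous yeast promoter is annotated, and the record does not state which promoter drives CDH1. A short MATalpha1-derived segment lies just downstream of CDH1 and probably corresponds to the HO cut site, although the annotation does not label it as such. A small tetracycline-resistance fragment also lies within the insert region.

Judging from the associated publication on exact gene replacement without selection, the plasmid was probably made to integrate at a homologous locus, with an HO-induced break then promoting recombination that leaves the mutant allele in place.
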