Features (pLannotate 1.2.2; 22 found; start..end, strand, type, name):
     96..200     +  promoter       AmpR promoter: bla
    201..1061    +  CDS            AmpR: β-lactamase; bla; confers resistance to ampicillin, carbenicillin, and related antibiotics
   1232..1820    +  rep_origin     ori: high-copy-number ColE1/pMB1/pBR322/pUC origin of replication
   2003..2095    +  CDS            lacI (fragment): lac repressor; lacI; The lac repressor binds to the lac operator to inhibit transcription in E. coli. This inhibition can be relieved by adding lactose or isopropyl-β-D-thiogalactopyranoside (IPTG).
   2108..2129    +  protein_bind   CAP binding site: CAP binding activates transcription in the presence of cAMP. E. coli catabolite activator protein
   2144..2174    +  promoter       lac promoter: promoter for the E. coli lac operon
   2182..2198    +  protein_bind   lac operator: The lac repressor binds to the lac operator to inhibit transcription in E. coli. This inhibition can be relieved by adding lactose or isopropyl-β-D-thiogalactopyranoside (IPTG). lac repressor encoded by lacI
   2243..2261    +  promoter       T3 promoter: promoter for bacteriophage T3 RNA polymerase
   2274..2297    +  misc_feature   MCS (fragment): pBluescript multiple cloning site
   2515..2808    +  CDS            TcR (fragment): tetracycline efflux protein; tet; confers resistance to tetracycline
   2805..3119    -  CDS            ERP6 (fragment): ERP6_YEAST - Experimental evidence at protein level: Swiss-Prot protein existence level 1. Involved in vesicular protein trafficking. From Saccharomyces cerevisiae (strain ATCC 204508 / S288c) (Baker's yeast).
   3462..4979    +  CDS            CDH1 (fragment): CDH1_YEAST - Also known as HCT1. Experimental evidence at protein level: Swiss-Prot protein existence level 1. Activator protein that regulates the ubiquitin ligase activity and substrate specificity of the anaphase promoting complex/cyclosome (APC/C). During telophase and in the subsequent G1 phase of the cell cycle, recognizes and binds proteins containing a destruction box (D-box) and an additional degradation signal termed the KEN box including ASE1, CDC20, the B-type cyclins CLB2 and CLB3, the polo-like kinase CDC5 and HSL1, and recruits them in a C-box-dependent manner to the APC/C for u
   5041..5100    +  CDS            MATALPHA1 (fragment): MTAL1_YEAST - Also known as ALPHA-1, MAT1A, MATAL1. Experimental evidence at protein level: Swiss-Prot protein existence level 1. Mating type proteins are sequence specific DNA-binding proteins that act as master switches in yeast differentiation by controlling gene expression in a cell type-specific fashion. Transcriptional coactivator that, in alpha-cells, binds cooperatively with MCM1 and STE12 to a DNA sequence termed the QP' element, to activate the transcription of alpha-specific genes. From Saccharomyces cerevisiae (strain ATCC 204508 / S288c) (Baker's yeast).
   5097..5150    +  misc_feature   MCS (fragment): pBluescript multiple cloning site
   5159..5177    -  promoter       T7 promoter: promoter for bacteriophage T7 RNA polymerase
   5185..5340    +  CDS            lacZα (fragment): LacZα fragment of β-galactosidase; lacZ fragment
   5348..5803    +  rep_origin     f1 ori (sequence partly withheld): f1 bacteriophage origin of replication; arrow indicates direction of (+) strand synthesis
   5804..5855    -  misc_feature   bom (fragment): basis of mobility region from pBR322
   5934..6737    -  CDS            URA3: orotidine-5'-phosphate decarboxylase, required for uracil biosynthesis; S. cerevisiae URA3; yeast auxotrophic marker, counterselectable with 5-fluoroorotic acid (5-FOA)
   6738..6953    -  promoter       URA3 promoter: S. cerevisiae URA3
   6968..7017    -  misc_feature   bom (fragment): basis of mobility region from pBR322
   7119..1       -  CDS            rop (fragment) (across the origin): Rop protein, which maintains plasmids at low copy number; rop
>Addgene plasmid #27328 | FC858 | depositor full sequence | sequence record 12876 | Author sequence
GACGAAAGGGCCTCGTGATACGCCTATTTTTATAGGTTAATGTCATGATAATAATGGTTTCTTAGACGTC
AGGTGGCACTTTTCGGGGAAATGTGCGCGGAACCCCTATTTGTTTATTTTTCTAAATACATTCAAATATG
TATCCGCTCATGAGACAATAACCCTGATAAATGCTTCAATAATATTGAAAAAGGAAGAGTATGAGTATTC
AACATTTCCGTGTCGCCCTTATTCCCTTTTTTGCGGCATTTTGCCTTCCTGTTTTTGCTCACCCAGAAAC
GCTGGTGAAAGTAAAAGATGCTGAAGATCAGTTGGGTGCACGAGTGGGTTACATCGAACTGGATCTCAAC
AGCGGTAAGATCCTTGAGAGTTTTCGCCCCGAAGAACGTTTTCCAATGATGAGCACTTTTAAAGTTCTGC
TATGTGGCGCGGTATTATCCCGTATTGACGCCGGGCAAGAGCAACTCGGTCGCCGCATACACTATTCTCA
GAATGACTTGGTTGAGTACTCACCAGTCACAGAAAAGCATCTTACGGATGGCATGACAGTAAGAGAATTA
TGCAGTGCTGCCATAACCATGAGTGATAACACTGCGGCCAACTTACTTCTGACAACGATCGGAGGACCGA
AGGAGCTAACCGCTTTTTTGCACAACATGGGGGATCATGTAACTCGCCTTGATCGTTGGGAACCGGAGCT
GAATGAAGCCATACCAAACGACGAGCGTGACACCACGATGCCTGTAGCAATGGCAACAACGTTGCGCAAA
CTATTAACTGGCGAACTACTTACTCTAGCTTCCCGGCAACAATTAATAGACTGGATGGAGGCGGATAAAG
TTGCAGGACCACTTCTGCGCTCGGCCCTTCCGGCTGGCTGGTTTATTGCTGATAAATCTGGAGCCGGTGA
GCGTGGGTCTCGCGGTATCATTGCAGCACTGGGGCCAGATGGTAAGCCCTCCCGTATCGTAGTTATCTAC
ACGACGGGGAGTCAGGCAACTATGGATGAACGAAATAGACAGATCGCTGAGATAGGTGCCTCACTGATTA
AGCATTGGTAACTGTCAGACCAAGTTTACTCATATATACTTTAGATTGATTTAAAACTTCATTTTTAATT
TAAAAGGATCTAGGTGAAGATCCTTTTTGATAATCTCATGACCAAAATCCCTTAACGTGAGTTTTCGTTC
CACTGAGCGTCAGACCCCGTAGAAAAGATCAAAGGATCTTCTTGAGATCCTTTTTTTCTGCGCGTAATCT
GCTGCTTGCAAACAAAAAAACCACCGCTACCAGCGGTGGTTTGTTTGCCGGATCAAGAGCTACCAACTCT
TTTTCCGAAGGTAACTGGCTTCAGCAGAGCGCAGATACCAAATACTGTCCTTCTAGTGTAGCCGTAGTTA
GGCCACCACTTCAAGAACTCTGTAGCACCGCCTACATACCTCGCTCTGCTAATCCTGTTACCAGTGGCTG
CTGCCAGTGGCGATAAGTCGTGTCTTACCGGGTTGGACTCAAGACGATAGTTACCGGATAAGGCGCAGCG
GTCGGGCTGAACGGGGGGTTCGTGCACACAGCCCAGCTTGGAGCGAACGACCTACACCGAACTGAGATAC
CTACAGCGTGAGCTATGAGAAAGCGCCACGCTTCCCGAAGGGAGAAAGGCGGACAGGTATCCGGTAAGCG
GCAGGGTCGGAACAGGAGAGCGCACGAGGGAGCTTCCAGGGGGAAACGCCTGGTATCTTTATAGTCCTGT
CGGGTTTCGCCACCTCTGACTTGAGCGTCGATTTTTGTGATGCTCGTCAGGGGGGCGGAGCCTATGGAAA
AACGCCAGCAACGCGGCCTTTTTACGGTTCCTGGCCTTTTGCTGGCCTTTTGCTCACATGTTCTTTCCTG
CGTTATCCCCTGATTCTGTGGATAACCGTATTACCGCCTTTGAGTGAGCTGATACCGCTCGCCGCAGCCG
AACGACCGAGCGCAGCGAGTCAGTGAGCGAGGAAGCGGAAGAGCGCCCAATACGCAAACCGCCTCTCCCC
GCGCGTTGGCCGATTCATTAATGCAGCTGGCACGACAGGTTTCCCGACTGGAAAGCGGGCAGTGAGCGCA
ACGCAATTAATGTGAGTTACCTCACTCATTAGGCACCCCAGGCTTTACACTTTATGCTTCCGGCTCCTAT
GTTGTGTGGAATTGTGAGCGGATAACAATTTCACACAGGAAACAGCTATGACCATGATTACGCCAAGCGC
GCAATTAACCCTCACTAAAGGGAACAAAAGCTGGAGCTCCACCGCGGTGGCGGCCGCAACATCTCAGTTA
CCCGCACTGCCTTTTTTCTCTCCCGCTTTTCAGCAGAACGAGGCGACAAGCGAAGGAACAAAACAAAACA
AAAGAAAACAAAAATATCCCGGGAATCTCGGTCGTAATGATTTTTATAATGACGAAAAAAAAAAAATTGG
AAAGAAAAAGCTTTAATGCGGTAGTTTATCACAGTTAAATTGCTAACGCAGTCAGGCACCGTGTATGAAA
TCTAACAATGCGCTCATCGTCATCCTCGGCACCGTCACCCTGGATGCTGTAGGCATAGGCTTGGTTATGC
CGGTACTGCCGGGCCTCTTGCGGGATATCGTCCATTCCGACAGCATCGCCAGTCACTATGGCGTGCTGCT
AGCGCTATATGCGTTGATGCAATTTCTATGCGCACCCGTTCTCGGAGCACTGTCCGACCGCTTTGGCCGC
CGCCCAGTCCTGCTCGCTTCGCTACTTGGAGCCACTATCGACTACGCGATCATGGCGACCACACCCGTCC
TGTGGATCTTATATTCTCCAGATTCCAAAGCTAGAAAGCTGAAGTCACCGGAAGGAGAGCCCTGTTGGTG
GACTACCCTATGATTATTATCAAAGACTTCTTCCACATCTATGACAATGCCATAGTCATTATAACTGGGA
AGCGCATAATCTGCCAACTTATCATCGTAAACTTCCAAATTGTAAGAACCTTTTAAAAGGGTGTCTTTGG
ATAGTTCCTTCAGGAAGCATTTTCTGTCTCCACCATAACCATAGAAGTAAAACGCGGAAACTCTGAATGG
CAATAAAACGAATGCCAGGAAGATGTAGTGTGATAACATTGGCAAATCTAGATCCTTTCAGATTGAGGCG
ATAAGGAAGAAAGCGCCAACAATCTGTTCACAACCTCACCAATAAAGTCTATCAGTAGAGATTTTAACTA
TACACCCCATATCTTGTTGTGTCGATATTGGTTTCTTACCCGAAGAACGAGTTTCTAATTCCACGACGTT
TTTTTATCCCACACAAAATGGTTTTTTGCACCGCTTCTAGCATTAATATTGCGATGAAGAAGAACCTCAT
GGATTTACAATACCTTAGACTTGGCCATCTCAAACTTGGTTCATCCTCTAACTCCGATTTTTGTCACCCT
TCCTTCTAGTCTTCATCCTAAATTTAGTTGCATGTCCACAAACCTGAACCCATTCATGAATAATGCGCCT
TCCAGTGCACCACTCAAGGGTTCTGAAAGTAAGAGGGTATCGAAAAGGCCAATATCTAGTTCTTCGTCCG
CCTCACTATTATCAGCTCCCTCCAGGCGATCGAGGCCGTCTACAGTATATGGTGATAGGTATATTCCTTC
CCGAACAGATATAGATTTCAATTCCATCGTTTCCATCAGTAGTATGGCAAGCGTTCCAGCCCTTAATCCA
TCGAGTACGGAAGATCAAGTAGAATACCAAAAGGAAAGACAGGCACATGAAACTTATAATACTTTGCTGA
AGAATGAGCTTTTTGGCGAGATGCTAAGCAAGGATACGGTAGGCTCAGAGAGCAGTATAGATCGCATTAA
GAATACGAGACCATCTACTAGAGGCAATGTGCACGCAGAAAATACAACTAGACATGGTTATGAACTGGAA
CGAGTAAGCGCTCCACCTCCTGAAGCTGCTGGTTTAGAGGAATTTGCGCCACATAGTGCACCAGTCGCTC
CTCGACGTCTTTTTACATCACAGCAAGATGAAATCACGAGACCCTCAAGCAACTCAGTTAGGGGCGCCAG
CCTGTTGACTTATCAACAACGTAAAGGTAGAAGACTATCTGCGGCCTCTTTGTTACAATCTCAATTTTTT
GATTCCATGGCGCCAGTTAGGCCGGATTCCAAACAGCTCCTGCTAGCACCGGGGAAGCAATTTAGACAAA
TAGCTAAAGTTCCCTATAGAGTTTTAGATGCCCCATCATTAGCAGACGATTTTTACTACAGCTTGATAGA
TTGGTCAAGTACTGATGTTTTGGCAGTTGCTCTTGGAAAATCGATTTTTTTAACCGATAATAACACTGGC
GACGTTGTTCACTTATGCGACACGGAAAACGAATACACAAGCTTAAGCTGGATTGGAGCAGGCTCTCATC
TGGCAGTAGGTCAAGCAAATGGACTTGTAGAAATTTATGACGTAATGAAAAGAAAATGTATTAGGACGTT
GTCGGGACATATTGACAGAGTAGCGTGTTTATCTTGGAATAATCATGTTTTGACGTCTGGGAGTAGAGAT
CATCGAATACTGCATAGGGATGTTAGGATGCCAGATCCCTTTTTTGAAACTATAGAATCGCACACTCAGG
AAGTCTGTGGCCTAAAGTGGAATGTAGCGGACAACAAACTTGCCTCAGGTGGTAACGATAACGTCGTCCA
TGTTTACGAAGGAACGTCGAAAGCTCCAATCTTGACGTTTGACGAACATAAGGCTGCTGTTAAGGCAATG
GCCTGGGCCCCTCATAAACGAGGTGTGCTAGCTACCGGTGGTGGTACAGCAGATAGAAGACTAAAAATCT
GGAACGTTAATACGTCAATAAAGATGAGTGATATAGATAGCGGCTCTCAAATATGTAATATGGTATGGTC
AAAGAATACTAACGAGCTTGTGACATCACATGGTTACTCAAAATATAACTTAACCTTGTGGGACTGTAAC
TCTATGGATCTAAATAAATTCGTTTTCAATGATTAAAATAGCATAGTCGGGTTTTTCTTTTAGTTTCAGC
TTTCCGCAACAGTATAATTTTATAAACCCTGGTTTTGGTTTTGTAGAGTGGTTGACGAATTCGATATCAA
GCTTATCGATACCGTCGACCTCGAGGGGGGGCCCGGTACCCAATTCGCCCTATAGTGAGTCGTATTACGC
GCGCTCACTGGCCGTCGTTTTACAACGTCGTGACTGGGAAAACCCTGGCGTTACCCAACTTAATCGCCTT
GCAGCACATCCCCCTTTCGCCAGCTGGCGTAATAGCGAAGAGGCCCGCACCGATCGCCCTTCCCAACAGT
TGCGCAGCCTGAATGGCGAATGGCGCG
[124 nt withheld, positions 5348-5471]
C
[91 nt withheld, positions 5473-5563]
A
[49 nt withheld, positions 5565-5613]
CCTTTGACGTTGGAGTCCACGTTCTTT
[37 nt withheld, positions 5641-5677]
ACCCTATCTCGGTCTATTCTTTTGATTTATAAGGGATTTTGCCGATTTCGGCCTATTGGTTAAAAAATGA
GCTGATTTAACAAAAATTTAACGCGAATTTTAACAAAATATTAACGTTTACAATTTCCTGATGCGGTATT
TTCTCCTTACGCATCTGTGCGGTATTTCACACCGCATAGGGTAATAACTGATATAATTAAATTGAAGCTC
TAATTTGTGAGTTTAGTATACATGCATTTACTTATAATACAGTTTTTTAGTTTTGCTGGCCGCATCTTCT
CAAATATGCTTCCCAGCCTGCTTTTCTGTAACGTTCACCCTCTACCTTAGCATCCCTTCCCTTTGCAAAT
AGTCCTCTTCCAACAATAATAATGTCAGATCCTGTAGAGACCACATCATCCACGGTTCTATACTGTTGAC
CCAATGCGTCTCCCTTGTCATCTAAACCCACACCGGGTGTCATAATCAACCAATCGTAACCTTCATCTCT
TCCACCCATGTCTCTTTGAGCAATAAAGCCGATAACAAAATCTTTGTCGCTCTTCGCAATGTCAACAGTA
CCCTTAGTATATTCTCCAGTAGATAGGGAGCCCTTGCATGACAATTCTGCTAACATCAAAAGGCCTCTAG
GTTCCTTTGTTACTTCTTCTGCCGCCTGCTTCAAACCGCTAACAATACCTGGGCCCACCACACCGTGTGC
ATTCGTAATGTCTGCCCATTCTGCTATTCTGTATACACCCGCAGAGTACTGCAATTTGACTGTATTACCA
ATGTCAGCAAATTTTCTGTCTTCGAAGAGTAAAAAATTGTACTTGGCGGATAATGCCTTTAGCGGCTTAA
CTGTGCCCTCCATGGAAAAATCAGTCAAGATATCCACATGTGTTTTTAGTAAACAAATTTTGGGACCTAA
TGCTTCAACTAACTCCAGTAATTCCTTGGTGGTACGAACATCCAATGAAGCACACAAGTTTGTTTGCTTT
TCGTGCATGATATTAAATAGCTTGGCAGCAACAGGACTAGGATGAGTAGCAGCACGTTCCTTATATGTAG
CTTTCGACATGATTTATCTTCGTTTCCTGCAGGTTTTTGTTCTGTGCAGTTGGGTTAAGAATACTGGGCA
ATTTCATGTTTCTTCAACACTACATATGCGTATATATACCAATCTAAGTCTGTGCTCCTTCCTTCGTTCT
TCCTTCTGTTCGGAGATTACCGAATCAAAAAAATTTCAAAGAAACCGAAATCAAAAAAAAGAATAAAAAA
AAAATGATGAATTGAATTGAAAAGCTGTGGTATGGTGCACTCTCAGTACAATCTGCTCTGATGCCGCATA
GTTAAGCCAGCCCCGACACCCGCCAACACCCGCTGACGCGCCCTGACGGGCTTGTCTGCTCCCGGCATCC
GCTTACAGACAAGCTGTGACCGTCTCCGGGAGCTGCATGTGTCAGAGGTTTTCACCGTCATCACCGAAAC
GCGCGA
