>Addgene plasmid #27328 | FC858 | addgene partial sequence | sequence record 33641 | 27328 with yCDH1-R (ctgctaatgatggggcatct)
TTGCTTCCCCGGTGCTAGCAGGAGCTGTTTGGAATCCGGCCTAACTGGCGCCATGGAATCAAAAAATTGA
GATTGTAACAAAGAGGCCGCAGATAGTCTTCTACCTTTACGTTGTTGATAAGTCAACAGGCTGGCGCCCC
TAACTGAGTTGCTTGAGGGTCTCGTGATTTCATCTTGCTGTGATGTAAAAAGACGTCGAGGAGCGACTGG
TGCACTATGTGGCGCAAATTCCTCTAAACCAGCAGCTTCAGGAGGTGGAGCGCTTACTCGTTCCAGTTCA
TAACCATGTCTAGTTGTATTTTCTGCGTGCACATTGCCTCTAGTAGATGGTCTCGTATTCTTAATGCGAT
CTATACTGCTCTCTGAGCCTACCGTATCCTTGCTTAGCATCTCGCCAAAAAGCTCATTCTTCAGCAAAGT
ATTATAAGTTTCATGTGCCTGTCTTTCCTTTTGGTATTCTACTTGATCTTCCGTACTCGATGGATTAAGG
GCTGGAACGCTTGCCATACTACTGATGGAAACGATGGAATTGAAATCTATATCTGTTCGGGAAGGAATAT
ACCTATCACCATATACTGTAGACGGCCTCGATCGCCTGGAGGGAGCTGATAATAGTGAGGCGGACGAAGA
ACTAGATATTGGCCTTTTCGATACCCTCTTACTTTCAGAACCCTTGAGTGGTGCACTGGAAGGCGCATTA
TTC
