>Addgene plasmid #27328 | FC858 | addgene partial sequence | sequence record 33642 | 27328 with T7
AATTCGTCAACCACTCTACAAAACCAAAACCAGGGTTTATAAAATTATACTGTTGCGGAAAGCTGAAACT
AAAAGAAAAACCCGACTATGCTATTTTAATCATTGAAAACGAATTTATTTAGATCCATAGAGTTACAGTC
CCACAAGGTTAAGTTATATTTTGAGTAACCATGTGATGTCACAAGCTCGTTAGTATTCTTTGACCATACC
ATATTACATATTTGAGAGCCGCTATCTATATCACTCATCTTTATTGACGTATTAACGTTCCAGATTTTTA
GTCTTCTATCTGCTGTACCACCACCGGTAGCTAGCACACCTCGTTTATGAGGGGCCCAGGCCATTGCCTT
AACAGCAGCCTTATGTTCGTCAAACGTCAAGATTGGAGCTTTCGACGTTCCTTCGTAAACATGGACGACG
TTATCGTTACCACCTGAGGCAAGTTTGTTGTCCGCTACATTCCACTTTAGGCCACAGACTTCCTGAGTGT
GCGATTCTATAGTTTCAAAAAAGGGATCTGGCATCCTAACATCCCTATGCAGTATTCGATGATCTCTACT
CCCAGACGTCAAAACATGATTATTCCAAGATAAACACGCTACTCTGTCAATATGTCCCGACAACGTCCTA
ATACATTTTCTTTTCATTACGTCATAAATTTCTACAAGTCCATTTGCTTGACCTACTGCCAGATGAGAGC
CTGCTCCAATCCAGCTTAAGCTTGTGTATTCGTTTTCCGTGTCGCATAAGTGAACAACGTCGCCAGTGTT
ATTATCGGGTTAAAAAAATCGATTTTCCAAGAGCAACTGCCAAAACATCAGTACTTGACCAATCTATCAG
CTGTAGTAAAATCGTCTGCTAATGATGGGGCATCTAAAACTCTATA
